Addgene plasmid #221385: EFS-FLAG-SpCas9-6xNLS(c-Myc)-P2A-Puro (pRG214)
Purpose: Lentiviral expression of SpCas9-6xNLS(c-Myc) with puromycin resistance gene
Depositing lab: Junwei Shi. Depositing organization: University of Pennsylvania. Publication: LAG-3 sustains TOX expression and regulates the CD94/NKG2-Qa-1b axis to govern exhausted CD8 T cell NK receptor expression and cytotoxicity. Ngiow SF, Manne S, Huang YJ, Azar T, Chen Z, Mathew D, Chen Q, Khan O, Wu JE, Alcalde V, Flowers AJ, McClain S, Baxter AE, Kurachi M, Shi J, Huang AC, Giles JR, Sharpe AH, Vignali DAA, Wherry EJ. Cell. 2024 Aug 8;187(16):4336-4354.e19. doi: 10.1016/j.cell.2024.07.018. PubMed 39121847.
Backbone
  Vector backbone: pRG214
  Vector type: Mammalian Expression, Lentiviral, CRISPR
  Selectable markers: Puromycin
Growth in bacteria
  Bacterial resistance: Ampicillin, 100 μg/mL
  Growth temperature: 37°C
  Growth strain: NEB Stable
  Copy number: Unknown
Gene/Insert
  Gene/Insert name: SpCas9
  Tag / fusion protein: FLAG (N terminal on backbone)
Terms and licenses: Academic/Nonprofit Terms; Industry Terms: Not Available to Industry
How to cite: EFS-FLAG-SpCas9-6xNLS(c-Myc)-P2A-Puro (pRG214) was a gift from Junwei Shi (Addgene plasmid # 221385 ; http://n2t.net/addgene:221385 ; RRID:Addgene_221385)
