[The description below was written by a language model from this plasmid's Addgene catalogue record and pLannotate feature annotations shown in this document.]
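Description:
EFS-FLAG-SpCas9-6xNLS(c-Myc)-P2A-Puro (pRG214) is an 11.3 kb lentiviral transfer plasmid for stable expression of Streptococcus pyogenes Cas9 in mammalian cells. It is propagated in E. coli through a high-copy ColE1/pUC-type origin with ampicillin resistance (AmpR). The backbone also carries an f1 origin, an SV40 origin and poly(A) signal, and remnants of a lac/T3/T7 cloning region. The viral portion has a third-generation, self-inactivating layout. An RSV promoter replaces the U3 region to drive a truncated HIV-1 5' LTR. This is followed by the Ψ packaging signal with a gag fragment, the Rev response element for Rev-dependent nuclear export of the genomic RNA, and the cPPT/CTS. A ΔU3 3' LTR closes the unit and inactivates LTR promoter activity after integration.

Within the provirus, the short EF-1α core promoter (EFS) drives a single open reading frame. According to the construct name and catalogue fields, this encodes N-terminally FLAG-tagged SpCas9 carrying six c-Myc-derived nuclear localization signals, then a P2A self-cleaving peptide and puromycin N-acetyltransferase. Cas9 and the drug marker are therefore made from one transcript as separate proteins. The automated annotation detects the Cas9 coding sequence (split into two adjacent segments) and PuroR. It does not label the FLAG tag, the NLS array or P2A, although an unannotated gap between Cas9 and PuroR is consistent with their presence. A WPRE downstream of PuroR enhances transcript expression. No guide RNA cassette is annotated, so the plasmid appears to supply Cas9 only. It is typically used to generate puromycin-selected Cas9-expressing cells, with guides delivered separately for CRISPR editing or screening.
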