Features (pLannotate 1.2.2; 27 found; start..end, strand, type, name):
    230..463     +  misc_feature   RRE: The Rev response element (RRE) of HIV-1 allows for Rev-dependent mRNA export from the nucleus to the cytoplasm.
    840..866     +  CDS            Rev (fragment): human immunodeficiency virus 1 (HIV-1) Rev protein; rev; enhances nuclear export of unspliced and incompletely spliced viral mRNAs
    876..993     +  misc_feature   cPPT/CTS: central polypurine tract and central termination sequence of HIV-1
   1062..1273    +  promoter       EF-1α core promoter: core promoter for human elongation factor EF-1α
   1326..2927    +  CDS            Cas9(N): N-terminal portion of Streptococcus pyogenes Cas9 (Zetsche et al., 2015)
   2928..5426    +  CDS            Cas9(C): C-terminal portion of Streptococcus pyogenes Cas9 (Zetsche et al., 2015)
   5715..6314    +  CDS            PuroR (fragment): puromycin N-acetyltransferase; pac from Streptomyces; confers resistance to puromycin
   6330..6918    +  misc_feature   WPRE: woodchuck hepatitis virus posttranscriptional regulatory element
   6969..6988    +  misc_feature   cPPT/CTS (fragment): central polypurine tract and central termination sequence of HIV-1
   6990..7223    +  LTR            3' LTR (ΔU3): self-inactivating 3' long terminal repeat (LTR) from HIV-1
   7301..7422    +  polyA_signal   SV40 poly(A) signal: SV40 polyadenylation signal
   7462..7597    +  rep_origin     SV40 ori: SV40 origin of replication
   7618..7636    -  promoter       T7 promoter: promoter for bacteriophage T7 RNA polymerase
   7644..7799    +  CDS            lacZα (fragment): LacZα fragment of β-galactosidase; lacZ fragment
   7804..8232    +  rep_origin     f1 ori (sequence partly withheld): f1 bacteriophage origin of replication; arrow indicates direction of (+) strand synthesis
   8285..8389    +  promoter       AmpR promoter: bla
   8390..9250    +  CDS            AmpR: β-lactamase; bla; confers resistance to ampicillin, carbenicillin, and related antibiotics
   9421..10009   +  rep_origin     ori: high-copy-number ColE1/pMB1/pBR322/pUC origin of replication
  10192..10284   +  CDS            lacI (fragment): lac repressor; lacI; The lac repressor binds to the lac operator to inhibit transcription in E. coli. This inhibition can be relieved by adding lactose or isopropyl-β-D-thiogalactopyranoside (IPTG).
  10297..10318   +  protein_bind   CAP binding site: CAP binding activates transcription in the presence of cAMP. E. coli catabolite activator protein
  10333..10363   +  promoter       lac promoter: promoter for the E. coli lac operon
  10367..10389   +  protein_bind   lac operator (fragment): The lac repressor binds to the lac operator to inhibit transcription in E. coli. This inhibition can be relieved by adding lactose or isopropyl-β-D-thiogalactopyranoside (IPTG). lac repressor encoded by lacI
  10432..10450   +  promoter       T3 promoter: promoter for bacteriophage T3 RNA polymerase
  10478..10704   +  promoter       RSV promoter: Rous sarcoma virus enhancer/promoter
  10705..10885   +  LTR            5' LTR (truncated): truncated 5' long terminal repeat (LTR) from HIV-1
  10932..11057   +  misc_feature   HIV-1 Ψ: packaging signal of human immunodeficiency virus type 1
  11041..84      +  CDS            HIV-1 gag (fragment) (across the origin): gag protein from human immunodeficiency virus 1; gag
>Addgene plasmid #221385 | EFS-FLAG-SpCas9-6xNLS(c-Myc)-P2A-Puro (pRG214) | addgene full sequence | sequence record 435944 | Addgene NGS Result
GATAAAAGACACCAAGGAAGCTTTAGACAAGATAGAGGAAGAGCAAAACAAAAGTAAGACCACCGCACAG
CAAGCGGCCGCTGATCTTCAGACCTGGAGGAGGAGATATGAGGGACAATTGGAGAAGTGAATTATATAAA
TATAAAGTAGTAAAAATTGAACCATTAGGAGTAGCACCCACCAAGGCAAAGAGAAGAGTGGTGCAGAGAG
AAAAAAGAGCAGTGGGAATAGGAGCTTTGTTCCTTGGGTTCTTGGGAGCAGCAGGAAGCACTATGGGCGC
AGCGTCAATGACGCTGACGGTACAGGCCAGACAATTATTGTCTGGTATAGTGCAGCAGCAGAACAATTTG
CTGAGGGCTATTGAGGCGCAACAGCATCTGTTGCAACTCACAGTCTGGGGCATCAAGCAGCTCCAGGCAA
GAATCCTGGCTGTGGAAAGATACCTAAAGGATCAACAGCTCCTGGGGATTTGGGGTTGCTCTGGAAAACT
CATTTGCACCACTGCTGTGCCTTGGAATGCTAGTTGGAGTAATAAATCTCTGGAACAGATTTGGAATCAC
ACGACCTGGATGGAGTGGGACAGAGAAATTAACAATTACACAAGCTTAATACACTCCTTAATTGAAGAAT
CGCAAAACCAGCAAGAAAAGAATGAACAAGAATTATTGGAATTAGATAAATGGGCAAGTTTGTGGAATTG
GTTTAACATAACAAATTGGCTGTGGTATATAAAATTATTCATAATGATAGTAGGAGGCTTGGTAGGTTTA
AGAATAGTTTTTGCTGTACTTTCTATAGTGAATAGAGTTAGGCAGGGATATTCACCATTATCGTTTCAGA
CCCACCTCCCAACCCCGAGGGGACCCAGACCACAATTTTAAAAGAAAAGGGGGGATTGGGGGGTACAGTG
CAGGGGAAAGAATAGTAGACATAATAGCAACAGACATACAAACTAAAGAATTACAAAAACAAATTACAAA
AATTCAAAATTTTCGGGTTTATTACAGGGACAGCAGAGATCCACTTTGGCGCCGGCTCGAGTGGCTCCGG
TGCCCGTCAGTGGGCAGAGCGCACATCGCCCACAGTCCCCGAGAAGTTGGGGGGAGGGGTCGGCAATTGA
ACCGGTGCCTAGAGAAGGTGGCGCGGGGTAAACTGGGAAAGTGATGTCGTGTACTGGCTCCGCCTTTTTC
CCGAGGGTGGGGGAGAACCGTATATAAGTGCAGTAGTCGCCGTGAACGTTCTTTTTCGCAACGGGTTTGC
CGCCAGAACACAGGTGTCGTGACGCGGGATCCGCCACCATGGATTACAAAGACGATGACGATAAGGACAA
GAAGTACAGCATCGGCCTGGACATCGGCACCAACTCTGTGGGCTGGGCCGTGATCACCGACGAGTACAAG
GTGCCCAGCAAGAAATTCAAGGTGCTGGGCAACACCGACCGGCACAGCATCAAGAAGAACCTGATCGGAG
CCCTGCTGTTCGACAGCGGCGAAACAGCCGAGGCCACCCGGCTGAAGAGAACCGCCAGAAGAAGATACAC
CAGACGGAAGAACCGGATCTGCTATCTGCAAGAGATCTTCAGCAACGAGATGGCCAAGGTGGACGACAGC
TTCTTCCACAGACTGGAAGAGTCCTTCCTGGTGGAAGAGGATAAGAAGCACGAGCGGCACCCCATCTTCG
GCAACATCGTGGACGAGGTGGCCTACCACGAGAAGTACCCCACCATCTACCACCTGAGAAAGAAACTGGT
GGACAGCACCGACAAGGCCGACCTGCGGCTGATCTATCTGGCCCTGGCCCACATGATCAAGTTCCGGGGC
CACTTCCTGATCGAGGGCGACCTGAACCCCGACAACAGCGACGTGGACAAGCTGTTCATCCAGCTGGTGC
AGACCTACAACCAGCTGTTCGAGGAAAACCCCATCAACGCCAGCGGCGTGGACGCCAAGGCCATCCTGTC
TGCCAGACTGAGCAAGAGCAGACGGCTGGAAAATCTGATCGCCCAGCTGCCCGGCGAGAAGAAGAATGGC
CTGTTCGGAAACCTGATTGCCCTGAGCCTGGGCCTGACCCCCAACTTCAAGAGCAACTTCGACCTGGCCG
AGGATGCCAAACTGCAGCTGAGCAAGGACACCTACGACGACGACCTGGACAACCTGCTGGCCCAGATCGG
CGACCAGTACGCCGACCTGTTTCTGGCCGCCAAGAACCTGTCCGACGCCATCCTGCTGAGCGACATCCTG
AGAGTGAACACCGAGATCACCAAGGCCCCCCTGAGCGCCTCTATGATCAAGAGATACGACGAGCACCACC
AGGACCTGACCCTGCTGAAAGCTCTCGTGCGGCAGCAGCTGCCTGAGAAGTACAAAGAGATTTTCTTCGA
CCAGAGCAAGAACGGCTACGCCGGCTACATTGACGGCGGAGCCAGCCAGGAAGAGTTCTACAAGTTCATC
AAGCCCATCCTGGAAAAGATGGACGGCACCGAGGAACTGCTCGTGAAGCTGAACAGAGAGGACCTGCTGC
GGAAGCAGCGGACCTTCGACAACGGCAGCATCCCCCACCAGATCCACCTGGGAGAGCTGCACGCCATTCT
GCGGCGGCAGGAAGATTTTTACCCATTCCTGAAGGACAACCGGGAAAAGATCGAGAAGATCCTGACCTTC
CGCATCCCCTACTACGTGGGCCCTCTGGCCAGGGGAAACAGCAGATTCGCCTGGATGACCAGAAAGAGCG
AGGAAACCATCACCCCCTGGAACTTCGAGGAAGTGGTGGACAAGGGCGCTTCCGCCCAGAGCTTCATCGA
GCGGATGACCAACTTCGATAAGAACCTGCCCAACGAGAAGGTGCTGCCCAAGCACAGCCTGCTGTACGAG
TACTTCACCGTGTATAACGAGCTGACCAAAGTGAAATACGTGACCGAGGGAATGAGAAAGCCCGCCTTCC
TGAGCGGCGAGCAGAAAAAGGCCATCGTGGACCTGCTGTTCAAGACCAACCGGAAAGTGACCGTGAAGCA
GCTGAAAGAGGACTACTTCAAGAAAATCGAGTGCTTCGACTCCGTGGAAATCTCCGGCGTGGAAGATCGG
TTCAACGCCTCCCTGGGCACATACCACGATCTGCTGAAAATTATCAAGGACAAGGACTTCCTGGACAATG
AGGAAAACGAGGACATTCTGGAAGATATCGTGCTGACCCTGACACTGTTTGAGGACAGAGAGATGATCGA
GGAACGGCTGAAAACCTATGCCCACCTGTTCGACGACAAAGTGATGAAGCAGCTGAAGCGGCGGAGATAC
ACCGGCTGGGGCAGGCTGAGCCGGAAGCTGATCAACGGCATCCGGGACAAGCAGTCCGGCAAGACAATCC
TGGATTTCCTGAAGTCCGACGGCTTCGCCAACAGAAACTTCATGCAGCTGATCCACGACGACAGCCTGAC
CTTTAAAGAGGACATCCAGAAAGCCCAGGTGTCCGGCCAGGGCGATAGCCTGCACGAGCACATTGCCAAT
CTGGCCGGCAGCCCCGCCATTAAGAAGGGCATCCTGCAGACAGTGAAGGTGGTGGACGAGCTCGTGAAAG
TGATGGGCCGGCACAAGCCCGAGAACATCGTGATCGAAATGGCCAGAGAGAACCAGACCACCCAGAAGGG
ACAGAAGAACAGCCGCGAGAGAATGAAGCGGATCGAAGAGGGCATCAAAGAGCTGGGCAGCCAGATCCTG
AAAGAACACCCCGTGGAAAACACCCAGCTGCAGAACGAGAAGCTGTACCTGTACTACCTGCAGAATGGGC
GGGATATGTACGTGGACCAGGAACTGGACATCAACCGGCTGTCCGACTACGATGTGGACCATATCGTGCC
TCAGAGCTTTCTGAAGGACGACTCCATCGACAACAAGGTGCTGACCAGAAGCGACAAGAACCGGGGCAAG
AGCGACAACGTGCCCTCCGAAGAGGTCGTGAAGAAGATGAAGAACTACTGGCGGCAGCTGCTGAACGCCA
AGCTGATTACCCAGAGAAAGTTCGACAATCTGACCAAGGCCGAGAGAGGCGGCCTGAGCGAACTGGATAA
GGCCGGCTTCATCAAGAGACAGCTGGTGGAAACCCGGCAGATCACAAAGCACGTGGCACAGATCCTGGAC
TCCCGGATGAACACTAAGTACGACGAGAATGACAAGCTGATCCGGGAAGTGAAAGTGATCACCCTGAAGT
CCAAGCTGGTGTCCGATTTCCGGAAGGATTTCCAGTTTTACAAAGTGCGCGAGATCAACAACTACCACCA
CGCCCACGACGCCTACCTGAACGCCGTCGTGGGAACCGCCCTGATCAAAAAGTACCCTAAGCTGGAAAGC
GAGTTCGTGTACGGCGACTACAAGGTGTACGACGTGCGGAAGATGATCGCCAAGAGCGAGCAGGAAATCG
GCAAGGCTACCGCCAAGTACTTCTTCTACAGCAACATCATGAACTTTTTCAAGACCGAGATTACCCTGGC
CAACGGCGAGATCCGGAAGCGGCCTCTGATCGAGACAAACGGCGAAACCGGGGAGATCGTGTGGGATAAG
GGCCGGGATTTTGCCACCGTGCGGAAAGTGCTGAGCATGCCCCAAGTGAATATCGTGAAAAAGACCGAGG
TGCAGACAGGCGGCTTCAGCAAAGAGTCTATCCTGCCCAAGAGGAACAGCGATAAGCTGATCGCCAGAAA
GAAGGACTGGGACCCTAAGAAGTACGGCGGCTTCGACAGCCCCACCGTGGCCTATTCTGTGCTGGTGGTG
GCCAAAGTGGAAAAGGGCAAGTCCAAGAAACTGAAGAGTGTGAAAGAGCTGCTGGGGATCACCATCATGG
AAAGAAGCAGCTTCGAGAAGAATCCCATCGACTTTCTGGAAGCCAAGGGCTACAAAGAAGTGAAAAAGGA
CCTGATCATCAAGCTGCCTAAGTACTCCCTGTTCGAGCTGGAAAACGGCCGGAAGAGAATGCTGGCCTCT
GCCGGCGAACTGCAGAAGGGAAACGAACTGGCCCTGCCCTCCAAATATGTGAACTTCCTGTACCTGGCCA
GCCACTATGAGAAGCTGAAGGGCTCCCCCGAGGATAATGAGCAGAAACAGCTGTTTGTGGAACAGCACAA
GCACTACCTGGACGAGATCATCGAGCAGATCAGCGAGTTCTCCAAGAGAGTGATCCTGGCCGACGCTAAT
CTGGACAAAGTGCTGTCCGCCTACAACAAGCACCGGGATAAGCCCATCAGAGAGCAGGCCGAGAATATCA
TCCACCTGTTTACCCTGACCAATCTGGGAGCCCCTGCCGCCTTCAAGTACTTTGACACCACCATCGACCG
GAAGAGGTACACCAGCACCAAAGAGGTGCTGGACGCCACCCTGATCCACCAGAGCATCACCGGCCTGTAC
GAGACACGGATCGACCTGTCTCAGCTGGGAGGCGACGGCGGCTCCCCTGCTGCTAAACGTGTTAAGCTTG
ATGGGGGTAGCCCGGCAGCCAAGAGAGTCAAACTCGACGGCGGCTCCCCTGCGGCAAAAAGGGTGAAACT
AGACGGGGGTAGCCCCGCCGCGAAGCGTGTAAAGCTGGATGGAGGATCGCCTGCGGCTAAGCGAGTCAAA
TTAGACGGTGGGTCACCGGCTGCAAAGCGCGTCAAATTGGATGCTAGCGGCAGCGGCGCCACCAACTTCA
GCCTGCTGAAGCAGGCCGGCGACGTGGAGGAGAACCCCGGCCCCATGACCGAGTACAAGCCCACGGTGCG
CCTCGCCACCCGCGACGACGTCCCCAGGGCCGTACGCACCCTCGCCGCCGCGTTCGCCGACTACCCCGCC
ACGCGCCACACCGTCGATCCGGACCGCCACATCGAGCGGGTCACCGAGCTGCAAGAACTCTTCCTCACGC
GCGTCGGGCTCGACATCGGCAAGGTGTGGGTCGCGGACGACGGCGCCGCGGTGGCGGTCTGGACCACGCC
GGAGAGCGTCGAAGCGGGGGCGGTGTTCGCCGAGATCGGCCCGCGCATGGCCGAGTTGAGCGGTTCCCGG
CTGGCCGCGCAGCAACAGATGGAAGGCCTCCTGGCGCCGCACCGGCCCAAGGAGCCCGCGTGGTTCCTGG
CCACCGTCGGAGTCTCGCCCGACCACCAGGGCAAGGGTCTGGGCAGCGCCGTCGTGCTCCCCGGAGTGGA
GGCGGCCGAGCGCGCCGGGGTGCCCGCCTTCCTGGAGACCTCCGCGCCCCGCAACCTCCCCTTCTACGAG
CGGCTCGGCTTCACCGTCACCGCCGACGTCGAGGTGCCCGAAGGACCGCGCACCTGGTGCATGACCCGCA
AGCCCGGTGCCTGAACGCGTTAAGTCGACAATCAACCTCTGGATTACAAAATTTGTGAAAGATTGACTGG
TATTCTTAACTATGTTGCTCCTTTTACGCTATGTGGATACGCTGCTTTAATGCCTTTGTATCATGCTATT
GCTTCCCGTATGGCTTTCATTTTCTCCTCCTTGTATAAATCCTGGTTGCTGTCTCTTTATGAGGAGTTGT
GGCCCGTTGTCAGGCAACGTGGCGTGGTGTGCACTGTGTTTGCTGACGCAACCCCCACTGGTTGGGACAT
TGCCACCACCTGTCAGCTCCTTTCCGGGACTTTCGCTTTCCCCCTCCCTATTGCCACGGCGGAACTCATC
GCCGCCTGCCTTGCCCGCTGCTGGACAGGGGCTCGGCTGTTGGGCACTGACAATTCCGTGGTGTTGTCGG
GGAAATCATCGTCCTTTCCTTGGCTGCTCGCCTGTGTTGCCACCTGGATTCTGCGCGGGACGTCCTTCTG
CTACGTCCCTTCGGCCCTCAATCCAGCGGACCTTCCTTCCCGCGGCCTGCTGCCGGCTCTGCGGCCTCTT
CCGCGTCTTCGCCTTCGCCCTCAGACGAGTCGGATCTCCCTTTGGGCCGCCTCCCCGCGTCGACTTTAAG
ACCAATGACTTACAAGGCAGCTGTAGATCTTAGCCACTTTTTAAAAGAAAAGGGGGGACTGGAAGGGCTA
ATTCACTCCCAACGAAGACAAGATCTGCTTTTTGCTTGTACTGGGTCTCTCTGGTTAGACCAGATCTGAG
CCTGGGAGCTCTCTGGCTAACTAGGGAACCCACTGCTTAAGCCTCAATAAAGCTTGCCTTGAGTGCTTCA
AGTAGTGTGTGCCCGTCTGTTGTGTGACTCTGGTAACTAGAGATCCCTCAGACCCTTTTAGTCAGTGTGG
AAAATCTCTAGCAGTACGTATAGTAGTTCATGTCATCTTATTATTCAGTATTTATAACTTGCAAAGAAAT
GAATATCAGAGAGTGAGAGGAACTTGTTTATTGCAGCTTATAATGGTTACAAATAAAGCAATAGCATCAC
AAATTTCACAAATAAAGCATTTTTTTCACTGCATTCTAGTTGTGGTTTGTCCAAACTCATCAATGTATCT
TATCATGTCTGGCTCTAGCTATCCCGCCCCTAACTCCGCCCATCCCGCCCCTAACTCCGCCCAGTTCCGC
CCATTCTCCGCCCCATGGCTGACTAATTTTTTTTATTTATGCAGAGGCCGAGGCCGCCTCGGCCTCTGAG
CTATTCCAGAAGTAGTGAGGAGGCTTTTTTGGAGGCCTAGGGACGTACCCAATTCGCCCTATAGTGAGTC
GTATTACGCGCGCTCACTGGCCGTCGTTTTACAACGTCGTGACTGGGAAAACCCTGGCGTTACCCAACTT
AATCGCCTTGCAGCACATCCCCCTTTCGCCAGCTGGCGTAATAGCGAAGAGGCCCGCACCGATCGCCCTT
CCCAACAGTTGCGCAGCCTGAATGGCGAATGGG
[124 nt withheld, positions 7804-7927]
C
[91 nt withheld, positions 7929-8019]
A
[49 nt withheld, positions 8021-8069]
CCTTTGACGTTGGAGTCCACGTTCTTT
[37 nt withheld, positions 8097-8133]
ACCCTATCTCGGTCTATTCTTTTGATTTATAAGGGATTTTGCCGATTTCGGCCTATTGGTTAAAAAATGA
GCTGATTTAACAAAAATTTAACGCGAATTTTAACAAAATATTAACGCTTACAATTTAGGTGGCACTTTTC
GGGGAAATGTGCGCGGAACCCCTATTTGTTTATTTTTCTAAATACATTCAAATATGTATCCGCTCATGAG
ACAATAACCCTGATAAATGCTTCAATAATATTGAAAAAGGAAGAGTATGAGTATTCAACATTTCCGTGTC
GCCCTTATTCCCTTTTTTGCGGCATTTTGCCTTCCTGTTTTTGCTCACCCAGAAACGCTGGTGAAAGTAA
AAGATGCTGAAGATCAGTTGGGTGCACGAGTGGGTTACATCGAACTGGATCTCAACAGCGGTAAGATCCT
TGAGAGTTTTCGCCCCGAAGAACGTTTTCCAATGATGAGCACTTTTAAAGTTCTGCTATGTGGCGCGGTA
TTATCCCGTATTGACGCCGGGCAAGAGCAACTCGGTCGCCGCATACACTATTCTCAGAATGACTTGGTTG
AGTACTCACCAGTCACAGAAAAGCATCTTACGGATGGCATGACAGTAAGAGAATTATGCAGTGCTGCCAT
AACCATGAGTGATAACACTGCGGCCAACTTACTTCTGACAACGATCGGAGGACCGAAGGAGCTAACCGCT
TTTTTGCACAACATGGGGGATCATGTAACTCGCCTTGATCGTTGGGAACCGGAGCTGAATGAAGCCATAC
CAAACGACGAGCGTGACACCACGATGCCTGTAGCAATGGCAACAACGTTGCGCAAACTATTAACTGGCGA
ACTACTTACTCTAGCTTCCCGGCAACAATTAATAGACTGGATGGAGGCGGATAAAGTTGCAGGACCACTT
CTGCGCTCGGCCCTTCCGGCTGGCTGGTTTATTGCTGATAAATCTGGAGCCGGTGAGCGTGGGTCTCGCG
GTATCATTGCAGCACTGGGGCCAGATGGTAAGCCCTCCCGTATCGTAGTTATCTACACGACGGGGAGTCA
GGCAACTATGGATGAACGAAATAGACAGATCGCTGAGATAGGTGCCTCACTGATTAAGCATTGGTAACTG
TCAGACCAAGTTTACTCATATATACTTTAGATTGATTTAAAACTTCATTTTTAATTTAAAAGGATCTAGG
TGAAGATCCTTTTTGATAATCTCATGACCAAAATCCCTTAACGTGAGTTTTCGTTCCACTGAGCGTCAGA
CCCCGTAGAAAAGATCAAAGGATCTTCTTGAGATCCTTTTTTTCTGCGCGTAATCTGCTGCTTGCAAACA
AAAAAACCACCGCTACCAGCGGTGGTTTGTTTGCCGGATCAAGAGCTACCAACTCTTTTTCCGAAGGTAA
CTGGCTTCAGCAGAGCGCAGATACCAAATACTGTTCTTCTAGTGTAGCCGTAGTTAGGCCACCACTTCAA
GAACTCTGTAGCACCGCCTACATACCTCGCTCTGCTAATCCTGTTACCAGTGGCTGCTGCCAGTGGCGAT
AAGTCGTGTCTTACCGGGTTGGACTCAAGACGATAGTTACCGGATAAGGCGCAGCGGTCGGGCTGAACGG
GGGGTTCGTGCACACAGCCCAGCTTGGAGCGAACGACCTACACCGAACTGAGATACCTACAGCGTGAGCT
ATGAGAAAGCGCCACGCTTCCCGAAGGGAGAAAGGCGGACAGGTATCCGGTAAGCGGCAGGGTCGGAACA
GGAGAGCGCACGAGGGAGCTTCCAGGGGGAAACGCCTGGTATCTTTATAGTCCTGTCGGGTTTCGCCACC
TCTGACTTGAGCGTCGATTTTTGTGATGCTCGTCAGGGGGGCGGAGCCTATGGAAAAACGCCAGCAACGC
GGCCTTTTTACGGTTCCTGGCCTTTTGCTGGCCTTTTGCTCACATGTTCTTTCCTGCGTTATCCCCTGAT
TCTGTGGATAACCGTATTACCGCCTTTGAGTGAGCTGATACCGCTCGCCGCAGCCGAACGACCGAGCGCA
GCGAGTCAGTGAGCGAGGAAGCGGAAGAGCGCCCAATACGCAAACCGCCTCTCCCCGCGCGTTGGCCGAT
TCATTAATGCAGCTGGCACGACAGGTTTCCCGACTGGAAAGCGGGCAGTGAGCGCAACGCAATTAATGTG
AGTTAGCTCACTCATTAGGCACCCCAGGCTTTACACTTTATGCTTCCGGCTCGTATGTTGTGTGGAATTG
TGAGCGGATAACAATTTCACACAGGAAACAGCTATGACCATGATTACGCCAAGCGCGCAATTAACCCTCA
CTAAAGGGAACAAAAGCTGGAGCTGCAAGCTTAATGTAGTCTTATGCAATACTCTTGTAGTCTTGCAACA
TGGTAACGATGAGTTAGCAACATGCCTTACAAGGAGAGAAAAAGCACCGTGCATGCCGATTGGTGGAAGT
AAGGTGGTACGATCGTGCCTTATTAGGAAGGCAACAGACGGGTCTGACATGGATTGGACGAACCACTGAA
TTGCCGCATTGCAGAGATATTGTATTTAAGTGCCTAGCTCGATACATAAACGGGTCTCTCTGGTTAGACC
AGATCTGAGCCTGGGAGCTCTCTGGCTAACTAGGGAACCCACTGCTTAAGCCTCAATAAAGCTTGCCTTG
AGTGCTTCAAGTAGTGTGTGCCCGTCTGTTGTGTGACTCTGGTAACTAGAGATCCCTCAGACCCTTTTAG
TCAGTGTGGAAAATCTCTAGCAGTGGCGCCCGAACAGGGACTTGAAAGCGAAAGGGAAACCAGAGGAGCT
CTCTCGACGCAGGACTCGGCTTGCTGAAGCGCGCACGGCAAGAGGCGAGGGGCGGCGACTGGTGAGTACG
CCAAAAATTTTGACTAGCGGAGGCTAGAAGGAGAGAGATGGGTGCGAGAGCGTCAGTATTAAGCGGGGGA
GAATTAGATCGCGATGGGAAAAAATTCGGTTAAGGCCAGGGGGAAAGAAAAAATATAAATTAAAACATAT
AGTATGGGCAAGCAGGGAGCTAGAACGATTCGCAGTTAATCCTGGCCTGTTAGAAACATCAGAAGGCTGT
AGACAAATACTGGGACAGCTACAACCATCCCTTCAGACAGGATCAGAAGAACTTAGATCATTATATAATA
CAGTAGCAACCCTCTATTGTGTGCATCAAAGGATAGA
